>Addgene plasmid #110927 | KG#244 | depositor full sequence | sequence record 208594 | Full sequence
AAGCTTGGGCTGCAGCCCGGGAAACATGATATCGACGGACATATTTTTGATTGATTATCATAATTTTCGT
GGGAATCTTCGGAACATGCTCTTTGCGGTTTATAAGTGGAGATGCGCCAACGGGAAACTTGTTTTAAAAC
TATTCCTATGGTGCTAACATCACCACATGAAAACTTTTCAAAACTTTTTTGGGTTTTTTATTTTTTTATT
ATTATTCGTATCTAAACATTGTAGGCGTTGTGATGTTGCCCTAAATTTCTTTAAAAAGAGCGAACATTTT
CAAAAATTTGCTATTTAAATCGAATGAAAATTTCCATTCAAATATTTGAAAAAAATTATGAAAAAATTCC
TTTTGTTGCATCTTCATCTTCTATGAAAGTTACAATTTTAGTTGGATCAGAAATATGAGATATCAAAAAA
AAATTAAGATTTTTTTGTTTGTTTTTTTGAAGCCTAAAATATTTTGATATCATTTATCTCTTATGTCTTT
TGTTTTATCGAAACGTTTACAACACATCAACTATGCGTCAATAAATTTTTTAGGTAGTTAAACAAATGTT
GAAAAAAAAAGCAAAAGCAACCAAGAGCTGTTAAAATAGAGAAAATGCAGTTATTTTTTATATTCAAGAA
AAGTTATCACAGAAGTTCCGTAATGAGTTTTTTCCTTATCAACATGTTCCCATCAACTTCTTAGTTTCTC
CTCATTCCCATTGTTCAACATAATTATCACCTCTGACCTTATTCTGCTCTTTTTAAGCACAGGTGTTAAT
ATGCCGTCCATCATATTTGCCCTCCGTCTGCCGCTTTCCTTATCTGACCTTTACATCGCCTTTTTGTATA
TGTACATAATAATTGTATCATCATCAACCTCCGCCATAAACATGCATGTCTTTTTACCTCTTTTGGCATG
TACCGTTCTTCTTTGTATTTTTATTATGTCTTCCTTCCATCTTCCCTCTTTTTTACGGATTTTCGGATTG
CGGAAGAAGAAGATGGTCGATAATTACCGTAATGAGGTAATTTGAAACATATTGGACAGAAGAAATACGC
GCGGATGCTTTCGGTGGCAAGGTTAATTCGTTGTCTTTGTTTCTGGAATGTCCTTCATAAAAAACACGGA
TTACCACCTGTTTTTAACGTGGATTAAGATTTTTGGAAACAATTTACTCTGCCTAATTTTTTTGTACATT
TAAAAATGTAGACTTACCGAATTCACCGAGCTTGACCAGTTTTAAAGGTTACCGTTCACACTAAAAATTG
TTGAAAAAATTTTCGACTAAACCTAATGATTTTATTTTAAAAAATAAATGAAATAGCATACAAATTTGGA
TTTTTTTCAATTTTTTTCAAGAAAATCATGAAACATTTAGAAAACTCGAGTAACAAGCTTTCCGTTCATT
CTGTAATTTTTAAGTTCCAAATTTAAAAAAATGCATTTTGATTTACTGGGATTGCCGTGCTCGTAATTAT
CAGCAAAACATTTGCCGAATTAGCCGAGCTCGACAATCTATTTTTTCGCAAACTTTTGCCATGTTTCGTA
AAACAATTTTCCATTTTATGGTAGACATTTTTCATCAATGAATTCACAAAATTTAAAATCCCCACTGAAA
GTACCAAAATCTTCCTGAAAAATCCGGCAAAAAATCCATCTCATTATCATGTCACATATACATGTTCTAT
TGGCACTATGTTTGGGATGTCCTCCAATTAATACTTCTGTGTCAATCTCATCGGCGCCCGGCGGCCACTA
CCAAATGCAAAACTTTGTTTGTAAAAGAAGAAGCCAATAATTTTCTCGTTATTCATTTTTATTACTCTTT
TTGCGTTTCATTCTTCTTTGTTCGAATTGATGAACGCACGTTGCTTCTCTCTGGTTTTCCTGCCGTTCCT
TATATTGCCAAGGAAACCAATGCGGATTTTCGGAAGATTTTCTTCATGTCCTTTAGAAAATATCACCACT
TTTCTTCTTTTTCCATTTCAAATTTCAATTTCCATACAACTCATCTTCTATTATAGCTTTTCAGGTGTTC
GACTGTTTGAAGATAAGAATCAATTAAAATTTGGTTCACTGAGCATGTCATCCACTTTTCCTTTTCTTTG
TTCTAAAATTCACCAAACTGAATTTTCCTTAACCGGAAATTTACATGAAAATAAGAAACATGGATTACAT
CCTTTACATATCATTTTTGTTTTTTTATGTGTATTCCATGTTCCCAAAAGTTTGATGCAATTTTTGATTC
TTTTTCAATTTTCCAAATTCGTGTCTCGCAGGGAACGATTCACAGTCCAACATTCCCAAATTGCGAAATT
TTAGAATATATATTCCCAAGCGTCGAATATCTCAAAAATTTGTCGTTTTCTCAGTTTGACATGTCACCTT
TGCCGGTTCCTCTATTCGTCTATTAGCTCTCCAGAGAGCAATGTCATGTCACACGAAGAATTCAGGGACA
TGTTTCGTTTTTTTTTGTTTGCATGTGGTCACCGATATGGGAACTTGAACTTTCCAATTTTTGCTTGCTT
TTTCTTTTCCGGAAACTTAATACTATTTGAGAAACTCCGCATCTTATTTGTTTGATCCCAAATTCTGAAA
TTCCTCTTTGAATTTGATCTCAAGCTTCACTATAAAAAATTGTTTCAGGAAAATTGGAAGAGCAAGCGGA
TCCCCGGGATTGGCCAAAGGACCCAAAGGTATGTTTCGAATGATACTAACATAACATAGAACATTTTCAG
GAGGACCCTTGGCTAGCGTCGACGGTACCGGTCAGATATCACTCGAGACTTGGCGGCCGCAATCGGAAGA
TCTTCAGCGCTCAGCATTCGTAGAATTGTAAGTTTAAACTTTCTCATACTAACTAACGCGCTCTATTTAA
ATTTTCAGAATTCCAACTGAGCGCCGGTCGCTACCATTACCAACTTGTCTGGTGTCAAAAATAATAGGGG
CCGCTGTCATCAGAGTAAGTTTAAACTGAGTTCTACTAACTAACGAGTAATATTTAAATTTTCAGCATCT
CGCGCCCGTGCCTCTGACTTCTAAGTCCAATTACTCTTCAACATCCCTACATGCTCTTTCTCCCTGTGCT
CCCACCCCCTATTTTTGTTATTATCAAAAAAACTTCTTCTTAATTTCTTTGTTTTTTAGCTTCTTTTAAG
TCACCTCTAACAATGAAATTGTGTAGATTCAAAAATAGAATTAATTCGTAATAAAAAGTCGAAAAAAATT
GTGCTCCCTCCCCCCATTAATAATAATTCTATCCCAAAATCTACACAATGTTCTGTGTACACTTCTTATG
TTTTTTTTACTTCTGATAAATTTTTTTTGAAACATCATAGAAAAAACCGCACACAAAATACCTTATCATA
TGTTACGTTTCAGTTTATGACCGCAATTTTTATTTCTTCGCACGTCTGGGCCTCTCATGACGTCAAATCA
TGCTCATCGTGAAAAAGTTTTGGAGTATTTTTGGAATTTTTCAATCAAGTGAAAGTTTATGAAATTAATT
TTCCTGCTTTTGCTTTTTGGGGGTTTCCCCTATTGTTTGTCAAGAGTTTCGAGGACGGCGTTTTTCTTGC
TAAAATCACAAGTATTGATGAGCACGATGCAAGAAAGATCGGAAGAAGGTTTGGGTTTGAGGCTCAGTGG
AAGGTGAGTAGAAGTTGATAATTTGAAAGTGGAGTAGTGTCTATGGGGTTTTTGCCTTAAATGACAGAAT
ACATTCCCAATATACCAAACATAACTGTTTCCTACTAGTCGGCCGTACGGGCCCTTTCGTCTCGCGCGTT
TCGGTGATGACGGTGAAAACCTCTGACACATGCAGCTCCCGGAGACGGTCACAGCTTGTCTGTAAGCGGA
TGCCGGGAGCAGACAAGCCCGTCAGGGCGCGTCAGCGGGTGTTGGCGGGTGTCGGGGCTGGCTTAACTAT
GCGGCATCAGAGCAGATTGTACTGAGAGTGCACCATATGCGGTGTGAAATACCGCACAGATGCGTAAGGA
GAAAATACCGCATCAGGCGGCCTTAAGGGCCTCGTGATACGCCTATTTTTATAGGTTAATGTCATGATAA
TAATGGTTTCTTAGACGTCAGGTGGCACTTTTCGGGGAAATGTGCGCGGAACCCCTATTTGTTTATTTTT
CTAAATACATTCAAATATGTATCCGCTCATGAGACAATAACCCTGATAAATGCTTCAATAATATTGAAAA
AGGAAGAGTATGAGTATTCAACATTTCCGTGTCGCCCTTATTCCCTTTTTTGCGGCATTTTGCCTTCCTG
TTTTTGCTCACCCAGAAACGCTGGTGAAAGTAAAAGATGCTGAAGATCAGTTGGGTGCACGAGTGGGTTA
CATCGAACTGGATCTCAACAGCGGTAAGATCCTTGAGAGTTTTCGCCCCGAAGAACGTTTTCCAATGATG
AGCACTTTTAAAGTTCTGCTATGTGGCGCGGTATTATCCCGTATTGACGCCGGGCAAGAGCAACTCGGTC
GCCGCATACACTATTCTCAGAATGACTTGGTTGAGTACTCACCAGTCACAGAAAAGCATCTTACGGATGG
CATGACAGTAAGAGAATTATGCAGTGCTGCCATAACCATGAGTGATAACACTGCGGCCAACTTACTTCTG
ACAACGATCGGAGGACCGAAGGAGCTAACCGCTTTTTTGCACAACATGGGGGATCATGTAACTCGCCTTG
ATCGTTGGGAACCGGAGCTGAATGAAGCCATACCAAACGACGAGCGTGACACCACGATGCCTGTAGCAAT
GGCAACAACGTTGCGCAAACTATTAACTGGCGAACTACTTACTCTAGCTTCCCGGCAACAATTAATAGAC
TGGATGGAGGCGGATAAAGTTGCAGGACCACTTCTGCGCTCGGCCCTTCCGGCTGGCTGGTTTATTGCTG
ATAAATCTGGAGCCGGTGAGCGTGGGTCTCGCGGTATCATTGCAGCACTGGGGCCAGATGGTAAGCCCTC
CCGTATCGTAGTTATCTACACGACGGGGAGTCAGGCAACTATGGATGAACGAAATAGACAGATCGCTGAG
ATAGGTGCCTCACTGATTAAGCATTGGTAACTGTCAGACCAAGTTTACTCATATATACTTTAGATTGATT
TAAAACTTCATTTTTAATTTAAAAGGATCTAGGTGAAGATCCTTTTTGATAATCTCATGACCAAAATCCC
TTAACGTGAGTTTTCGTTCCACTGAGCGTCAGACCCCGTAGAAAAGATCAAAGGATCTTCTTGAGATCCT
TTTTTTCTGCGCGTAATCTGCTGCTTGCAAACAAAAAAACCACCGCTACCAGCGGTGGTTTGTTTGCCGG
ATCAAGAGCTACCAACTCTTTTTCCGAAGGTAACTGGCTTCAGCAGAGCGCAGATACCAAATACTGTCCT
TCTAGTGTAGCCGTAGTTAGGCCACCACTTCAAGAACTCTGTAGCACCGCCTACATACCTCGCTCTGCTA
ATCCTGTTACCAGTGGCTGCTGCCAGTGGCGATAAGTCGTGTCTTACCGGGTTGGACTCAAGACGATAGT
TACCGGATAAGGCGCAGCGGTCGGGCTGAACGGGGGGTTCGTGCACACAGCCCAGCTTGGAGCGAACGAC
CTACACCGAACTGAGATACCTACAGCGTGAGCATTGAGAAAGCGCCACGCTTCCCGAAGGGAGAAAGGCG
GACAGGTATCCGGTAAGCGGCAGGGTCGGAACAGGAGAGCGCACGAGGGAGCTTCCAGGGGGAAACGCCT
GGTATCTTTATAGTCCTGTCGGGTTTCGCCACCTCTGACTTGAGCGTCGATTTTTGTGATGCTCGTCAGG
GGGGCGGAGCCTATGGAAAAACGCCAGCAACGCGGCCTTTTTACGGTTCCTGGCCTTTTGCTGGCCTTTT
GCTCACATGTTCTTTCCTGCGTTATCCCCTGATTCTGTGGATAACCGTATTACCGCCTTTGAGTGAGCTG
ATACCGCTCGCCGCAGCCGAACGACCGAGCGCAGCGAGTCAGTGAGCGAGGAAGCGGAAGAGCGCCCAAT
ACGCAAACCGCCTCTCCCCGCGCGTTGGCCGATTCATTAATGCAGCTGGCACGACAGGTTTCCCGACTGG
AAAGCGGGCAGTGAGCGCAACGCAATTAATGTGAGTTAGCTCACTCATTAGGCACCCCAGGCTTTACACT
TTATGCTTCCGGCTCGTATGTTGTGTGGAATTGTGAGCGGATAACAATTTCACACAGGAAACAGCTATGA
CCATGATTACGCCAAGCTGTAAGTTTAAACATGATCTTACTAACTAACTATTCTCATTTAAATTTTCAGA
GCTTAAAAATGGCTGAAATCACTCACAACGATGGATACGCTAACAACTTGGAAATGAAAT
Features (pLannotate 1.2.2; 10 found; start..end, strand, type, name):
   3548..3643    +  CDS            aex-5 (fragment): AEX5_CAEEL - Also known as kpc-3 From Caenorhabditis elegans.
   3771..3806    +  CDS            rop (fragment): Rop protein, which maintains plasmids at low copy number; rop
   3908..4007    +  misc_feature   bom (fragment): basis of mobility region from pBR322
   4105..4209    +  promoter       AmpR promoter: bla
   4210..5070    +  CDS            AmpR: β-lactamase; bla; confers resistance to ampicillin, carbenicillin, and related antibiotics
   5241..5829    +  rep_origin     ori: high-copy-number ColE1/pMB1/pBR322/pUC origin of replication
   6012..6104    +  CDS            lacI (fragment): lac repressor; lacI; The lac repressor binds to the lac operator to inhibit transcription in E. coli. This inhibition can be relieved by adding lactose or isopropyl-β-D-thiogalactopyranoside (IPTG).
   6117..6138    +  protein_bind   CAP binding site: CAP binding activates transcription in the presence of cAMP. E. coli catabolite activator protein
   6153..6183    +  promoter       lac promoter: promoter for the E. coli lac operon
   6191..6207    +  protein_bind   lac operator: The lac repressor binds to the lac operator to inhibit transcription in E. coli. This inhibition can be relieved by adding lactose or isopropyl-β-D-thiogalactopyranoside (IPTG). lac repressor encoded by lacI
