>Addgene plasmid #110927 | KG#244 | addgene full sequence | sequence record 212562 | Addgene NGS Result
GATACGCTAACAACTTGGAAATGAAATAAGCTTGGGCTGCAGCCCGGGAAACATGATATCGACGGACATA
TTTTTGATTGATTATCATAATTTTCGTGGGAATCTTCGGAACATGCTCTTTGCGGTTTATAAGTGGAGAT
GCGCCAACGGGAAACTTGTTTTAAAACTATTCCTATGGTGCTAACATCACCACATGAAAACTTTTCAAAA
CTTTTTTGGGTTTTTTATTTTTTTATTATTATTCGTATCTAAACATTGTAGGCGTTGTGATGTTGCCCTA
AATTTCTTTAAAAAGAGCGAACATTTTCAAAAATTTGCTATTTAAATCGAATGAAAATTTCCATTCAAAT
ATTTGAAAAAAATTATGAAAAAATTCCTTTTGTTGCATCTTCATCTTCTATGAAAGTTACAATTTTAGTT
GGATCAGAAATATGAGATATCAAAAAAAAATTAAGATTTTTTTGTTTGTTTTTTTGAAGCCTAAAATATT
TTGATATCATTTATCTCTTATGTCTTTTGTTTTATCGAAACGTTTACAACACATCAACTATGCGTCAATA
AATTTTTTAGGTAGTTAAACAAATGTTGAAAAAAAAAGCAAAAGCAACCAAGAGCTGTTAAAATAGAGAA
AATGCAGTTATTTTTTATATTCAAGAAAAGTTATCACAGAAGTTCCGTAATGAGTTTTTTCCTTATCAAC
ATGTTCCCATCAACTTCTTAGTTTCTCCTCATTCCCATTGTTCAACATAATTATCACCTCTGACCTTATT
CTGCTCTTTTTAAGCACAGGTGTTAATATGCCGTCCATCATATTTGCCCTCCGTCTGCCGCTTTCCTTAT
CTGACCTTTACATCGCCTTTTTGTATATGTACATAATAATTGTATCATCATCAACCTCCGCCATAAACAT
GCATGTCTTTTTACCTCTTTTGGCATGTACCGTTCTTCTTTGTATTTTTATTATGTCTTCCTTCCATCTT
CCCTCTTTTTTACGGATTTTCGGATTGCGGAAGAAGAAGATGGTCGATAATTACCGTAATGAGGTAATTT
GAAACATATTGGACAGAAGAAATACGCGCGGATGCTTTCGGTGGCAAGGTTAATTCGTTGTCTTTGTTTC
TGGAATGTCCTTCATAAAAAACACGGATTACCACCTGTTTTTAACGTGGATTAAGATTTTTGGAAACAAT
TTACTCTGCCTAATTTTTTTGTACATTTAAAAATGTAGACTTACCGAATTCACCGAGCTTGACCAGTTTT
AAAGGTTACCGTTCACACTAAAAATTGTTGAAAAAATTTTCGACTAAACCTAATGATTTTATTTTAAAAA
ATAAATGAAATAGCATACAAATTTGGATTTTTTTCAATTTTTTTCAAGAAAATCATGAAACATTTAGAAA
ACTCGAGTAACAAGCTTTCCGTTCATTCTGTAATTTTTAAGTTCCAAATTTAAAAAAATGCATTTTGATT
TACTGGGATTGCCGTGCTCGTAATTATCAGCAAAACATTTGCCGAATTAGCCGAGCTCGACAATCTATTT
TTTCGCAAACTTTTGCCATGTTTCGTAAAACAATTTTCCATTTTATGGTAGACATTTTTCATCAATGAAT
TCACAAAATTTAAAATCCCCACTGAAAGTACCAAAATCTTCCTGAAAAATCCGGCAAAAAATCCATCTCA
TTATCATGTCACATATACATGTTCTATTGGCACTATGTTTGGGATGTCCTCCAATTAATACTTCTGTGTC
AATCTCATCGGCGCCCGGCGGCCACTACCAAATGCAAAACTTTGTTTGTAAAAGAAGAAGCCAATAATTT
TCTCGTTATTCATTTTTATTACTCTTTTTGCGTTTCATTCTTCTTTGTTCGAATTGATGAACGCACGTTG
CTTCTCTCTGGTTTTCCTGCCGTTCCTTATATTGCCAAGGAAACCAATGCGGATTTTCGGAAGATTTTCT
TCATGTCCTTTAGAAAATATCACCACTTTTCTTCTTTTTCCATTTCAAATTTCAATTTCCATACAACTCA
TCTTCTATTATAGCTTTTCAGGTGTTCGACTGTTTGAAGATAAGAATCAATTAAAATTTGGTTCACTGAG
CATGTCATCCACTTTTCCTTTTCTTTGTTCTAAAATTCACCAAACTGAATTTTCCTTAACCGGAAATTTA
CATGAAAATAAGAAACATGGATTACATCCTTTACATATCATTTTTGTTTTTTTATGTGTATTCCATGTTC
CCAAAAGTTTGATGCAATTTTTGATTCTTTTTCAATTTTCCAAATTCGTGTCTCGCAGGGAACGATTCAC
AGTCCAACATTCCCAAATTGCGAAATTTTAGAATATATATTCCCAAGCGTCGAATATCTCAAAAATTTGT
CGTTTTCTCAGTTTGACATGTCACCTTTGCCGGTTCCTCTATTCGTCTATTAGCTCTCCAGAGAGCAATG
TCATGTCACACGAAGAATTCAGGGACATGTTTCGTTTTTTTTTGTTTGCATGTGGTCACCGATATGGGAA
CTTGAACTTTCCAATTTTTGCTTGCTTTTTCTTTTCCGGAAACTTAATACTATTTGAGAAACTCCGCATC
TTATTTGTTTGATCCCAAATTCTGAAATTCCTCTTTGAATTTGATCTCAAGCTTCACTATAAAAAATTGT
TTCAGGAAAATTGGAAGAGCAAGCGGATCCCCGGGATTGGCCAAAGGACCCAAAGGTATGTTTCGAATGA
TACTAACATAACATAGAACATTTTCAGGAGGACCCTTGGCTAGCGTCGACGGTACCGGTCAGATATCACT
CGAGGACTTGGCGGCCGCAATCGGAGATCTTCAGCGCTCAGCATTCGTAGAATTGTAAGTTTAAACTTTC
TCATACTAACTAACGCGCTCTATTTAAATTTTCAGAATTCCAACTGAGCGCCGGTCGCTACCATTACCAA
CTTGTCTGGTGTCAAAAATAATAGGGGCCGCTGTCATCAGAGTAAGTTTAAACTGAGTTCTACTAACTAA
CGAGTAATATTTAAATTTTCAGCATCTCGCGCCCGTGCCTCTGACTTCTAAGTCCAATTACTCTTCAACA
TCCCTACATGCTCTTTCTCCCTGTGCTCCCACCCCCTATTTTTGTTATTATCAAAAAACTTCTCTTAATT
TCTTTGTTTTTTAGCTTCTTTTAAGTCACCTCTAACAATGAAATTGTGTAGATTCAAAAATAGAATTAAT
TCGTAATAAAAAGTCGAAAAAAATTGTGCTCCCTCCCCCCATTAATAATAATTCTATCCCAAAATCTACA
CAATGTTCTGTGTACACTTCTTATGTTTTTTACTTCTGATAAATTTTTTTGAAACATCATAGAAAAAACC
GCACACAAAATACCTTATCATATGTTACGTTTCAGTTTATGACCGCAATTTTTATTTCTTCGCACGTCTG
GGCCTCTCATGACGTCAAATCATGCTCATCGTGAAAAAGTTTTGGAGTATTTTTGGAATTTTTCAATCAA
GTGAAAGTTTATGAAATTAATTTTCCTGCTTTTGCTTTTTGGGGTTTCCCCTATTGTTTGTCAAGATTTC
GAGGACGGCGTTTTTCTTGCTAAAATCACAAGTATTGATGAGCACGATGCAAGAAAGATCGGAAGAAGGT
TTGGGTTTGAGGCTCAGTGGAAGGTGAGTAGAAGTTGATAATTTGAAAGTGGAGTAGTGTCTATGGGGTT
TTTGCCTTAAATGACAGAATACATTCCCAATATACCAAACATAACTGTTTCCTACTAGTCGGCCGTACGG
GCCCTTTCGTCTCGCGCGTTTCGGTGATGACGGTGAAAACCTCTGACACATGCAGCTCCCGGAGACGGTC
ACAGCTTGTCTGTAAGCGGATGCCGGGAGCAGACAAGCCCGTCAGGGCGCGTCAGCGGGTGTTGGCGGGT
GTCGGGGCTGGCTTAACTATGCGGCATCAGAGCAGATTGTACTGAGAGTGCACCATATGCGGTGTGAAAT
ACCGCACAGATGCGTAAGGAGAAAATACCGCATCAGGCGGCCTTAAGGGCCTCGTGATACGCCTATTTTT
ATAGGTTAATGTCATGATAATAATGGTTTCTTAGACGTCAGGTGGCACTTTTCGGGGAAATGTGCGCGGA
ACCCCTATTTGTTTATTTTTCTAAATACATTCAAATATGTATCCGCTCATGAGACAATAACCCTGATAAA
TGCTTCAATAATATTGAAAAAGGAAGAGTATGAGTATTCAACATTTCCGTGTCGCCCTTATTCCCTTTTT
TGCGGCATTTTGCCTTCCTGTTTTTGCTCACCCAGAAACGCTGGTGAAAGTAAAAGATGCTGAAGATCAG
TTGGGTGCACGAGTGGGTTACATCGAACTGGATCTCAACAGCGGTAAGATCCTTGAGAGTTTTCGCCCCG
AAGAACGTTTTCCAATGATGAGCACTTTTAAAGTTCTGCTATGTGGCGCGGTATTATCCCGTATTGACGC
CGGGCAAGAGCAACTCGGTCGCCGCATACACTATTCTCAGAATGACTTGGTTGAGTACTCACCAGTCACA
GAAAAGCATCTTACGGATGGCATGACAGTAAGAGAATTATGCAGTGCTGCCATAACCATGAGTGATAACA
CTGCGGCCAACTTACTTCTGACAACGATCGGAGGACCGAAGGAGCTAACCGCTTTTTTGCACAACATGGG
GGATCATGTAACTCGCCTTGATCGTTGGGAACCGGAGCTGAATGAAGCCATACCAAACGACGAGCGTGAC
ACCACGATGCCTGTAGCAATGGCAACAACGTTGCGCAAACTATTAACTGGCGAACTACTTACTCTAGCTT
CCCGGCAACAATTAATAGACTGGATGGAGGCGGATAAAGTTGCAGGACCACTTCTGCGCTCGGCCCTTCC
GGCTGGCTGGTTTATTGCTGATAAATCTGGAGCCGGTGAGCGTGGGTCTCGCGGTATCATTGCAGCACTG
GGGCCAGATGGTAAGCCCTCCCGTATCGTAGTTATCTACACGACGGGGAGTCAGGCAACTATGGATGAAC
GAAATAGACAGATCGCTGAGATAGGTGCCTCACTGATTAAGCATTGGTAACTGTCAGACCAAGTTTACTC
ATATATACTTTAGATTGATTTAAAACTTCATTTTTAATTTAAAAGGATCTAGGTGAAGATCCTTTTTGAT
AATCTCATGACCAAAATCCCTTAACGTGAGTTTTCGTTCCACTGAGCGTCAGACCCCGTAGAAAAGATCA
AAGGATCTTCTTGAGATCCTTTTTTTCTGCGCGTAATCTGCTGCTTGCAAACAAAAAAACCACCGCTACC
AGCGGTGGTTTGTTTGCCGGATCAAGAGCTACCAACTCTTTTTCCGAAGGTAACTGGCTTCAGCAGAGCG
CAGATACCAAATACTGTTCTTCTAGTGTAGCCGTAGTTAGGCCACCACTTCAAGAACTCTGTAGCACCGC
CTACATACCTCGCTCTGCTAATCCTGTTACCAGTGGCTGCTGCCAGTGGCGATAAGTCGTGTCTTACCGG
GTTGGACTCAAGACGATAGTTACCGGATAAGGCGCAGCGGTCGGGCTGAACGGGGGGTTCGTGCACACAG
CCCAGCTTGGAGCGAACGACCTACACCGAACTGAGATACCTACAGCGTGAGCTATGAGAAAGCGCCACGC
TTCCCGAAGGGAGAAAGGCGGACAGGTATCCGGTAAGCGGCAGGGTCGGAACAGGAGAGCGCACGAGGGA
GCTTCCAGGGGGAAACGCCTGGTATCTTTATAGTCCTGTCGGGTTTCGCCACCTCTGACTTGAGCGTCGA
TTTTTGTGATGCTCGTCAGGGGGGCGGAGCCTATGGAAAAACGCCAGCAACGCGGCCTTTTTACGGTTCC
TGGCCTTTTGCTGGCCTTTTGCTCACATGTTCTTTCCTGCGTTATCCCCTGATTCTGTGGATAACCGTAT
TACCGCCTTTGAGTGAGCTGATACCGCTCGCCGCAGCCGAACGACCGAGCGCAGCGAGTCAGTGAGCGAG
GAAGCGGAAGAGCGCCCAATACGCAAACCGCCTCTCCCCGCGCGTTGGCCGATTCATTAATGCAGCTGGC
ACGACAGGTTTCCCGACTGGAAAGCGGGCAGTGAGCGCAACGCAATTAATGTGAGTTAGCTCACTCATTA
GGCACCCCAGGCTTTACACTTTATGCTTCCGGCTCGTATGTTGTGTGGAATTGTGAGCGGATAACAATTT
CACACAGGAAACAGCTATGACCATGATTACGCCAAGCTGTAAGTTTAAACATGATCTTACTAACTAACTA
TTCTCATTTAAATTTTCAGAGCTTAAAAATGGCTGAAATCACTCACAACGATG
Features (pLannotate 1.2.2; 10 found; start..end, strand, type, name):
   3511..3663    +  CDS            aex-5 (fragment): AEX5_CAEEL - Also known as kpc-3 From Caenorhabditis elegans.
   3791..3826    +  CDS            rop (fragment): Rop protein, which maintains plasmids at low copy number; rop
   3928..4027    +  misc_feature   bom (fragment): basis of mobility region from pBR322
   4125..4229    +  promoter       AmpR promoter: bla
   4230..5090    +  CDS            AmpR: β-lactamase; bla; confers resistance to ampicillin, carbenicillin, and related antibiotics
   5261..5849    +  rep_origin     ori: high-copy-number ColE1/pMB1/pBR322/pUC origin of replication
   6032..6124    +  CDS            lacI (fragment): lac repressor; lacI; The lac repressor binds to the lac operator to inhibit transcription in E. coli. This inhibition can be relieved by adding lactose or isopropyl-β-D-thiogalactopyranoside (IPTG).
   6137..6158    +  protein_bind   CAP binding site: CAP binding activates transcription in the presence of cAMP. E. coli catabolite activator protein
   6173..6203    +  promoter       lac promoter: promoter for the E. coli lac operon
   6211..6227    +  protein_bind   lac operator: The lac repressor binds to the lac operator to inhibit transcription in E. coli. This inhibition can be relieved by adding lactose or isopropyl-β-D-thiogalactopyranoside (IPTG). lac repressor encoded by lacI
