[The description below was written by a language model from this plasmid's Addgene catalogue record and pLannotate feature annotations shown in this document.]
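Description:
KG#244 is an empty C. elegans expression vector of about 6.4 kb built on a high-copy pUC backbone. It is designed to drive any inserted coding sequence in a subset of nine DA/DB cholinergic motor neurons of the ventral nerve cord. Although catalogued as a bacterial expression vector, bacteria serve only for propagation, which relies on the ColE1/pUC origin and ampicillin selection through the β-lactamase gene. The automated annotations of both the depositor and sequencing-derived records (which differ by only a few nucleotides in length) detect just these backbone parts. They also find residual lac promoter/operator, lacI, rop and bom fragments, and a short match to aex-5 whose origin the record does not explain. The nematode regulatory elements are therefore described only in the catalogue fields.

The payload is a shortened unc-129 promoter of about 2.6 kb, running from a native upstream restriction site to just before the start codon and including most of the short 5' UTR. It is followed by a multiple cloning site with unique NheI, SalI, KpnI, AgeI, NotI and BglII sites, then the roughly 940 bp unc-54 3' control region, which supplies the polyadenylation signal. A "decoy" sequence upstream of the promoter reduces non-specific gut expression. Three synthetic introns (one in the 5' UTR, one just upstream of the unc-54 3' end and one within it) promote robust, uniform expression, especially of intronless cDNAs. The plasmid was made by replacing the rab-3 promoter of a related vector with the unc-129 fragment, and it differs from a sister construct only by the added NotI site. Because these neurons form neuromuscular junctions in the dorsal cord and receive inputs ventrally, the vector suits studies of polarized protein localization. The depositor notes that exchanging the 3' region for a GFP, YFP or CFP cassette converts it to a C-terminal fusion vector.
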