Addgene plasmid #110927: KG#244
Purpose: Vector for expressing proteins in a subset of 9 DA/ DB cholingergic motor neurons in the C. elegans ventral nerve cord
Depositing lab: Kenneth Miller. Depositing organization: Oklahoma Medical Research Foundation. Publication: Impaired dense core vesicle maturation in Caenorhabditis elegans mutants lacking Rab2. Edwards SL, Charlie NK, Richmond JE, Hegermann J, Eimer S, Miller KG. J Cell Biol. 2009 Sep 21;186(6):881-95. doi: 10.1083/jcb.200902095. PubMed 19797080.
Backbone
  Vector backbone: pUC
  Backbone size w/o insert (bp): 2632
  Total vector size (bp): 6360
  Vector type: Bacterial Expression
Growth in bacteria
  Bacterial resistance: Ampicillin, 100 μg/mL
  Growth temperature: 37°C
  Growth strain: DH5alpha
  Copy number: High Copy
Gene/Insert 1
  Gene/Insert name: unc-129 promoter
  Species: C. elegans (nematode)
  Insert size (bp): 2642
  Cloning method: Unknown
  Sequencing primers: 5′ Unknown
Gene/Insert 2
  Gene/Insert name: unc-54 3' control region
  Species: C. elegans (nematode)
  Insert size (bp): 940
  Cloning method: Unknown
  Sequencing primers: 5′ Unknown
Terms and licenses: Academic/Nonprofit Terms; Industry Terms: Not Available to Industry
Depositor comments: Unique multi-cloning sites: Nhe I/ Sal I/ Kpn I/ Age I/ Not I/ Bgl II We used Pst I/ Bam H I to cut out the ~1200 bp rab-3 promoter from KG#208, leaving the 3700 bp vector fragment. To this vector fragment, we ligated the 2600 bp Pst I/ Bam H I unc-129 promoter fragment cut from KG#230. Picked 4 colonies for minipreps. Chose 1 clone with correct size insert and made glycerol stock. Features of the expression construct: This is the same as KG#230 except it has a Not I site between the Xho I and Bgl II sites in the MC. Features of the expression construct: This expression construct has a promoter (unc-129::) that will drive strong and specific expression (of whatever gene is inserted in the MCS) in 9 of the DA/ DB cholinergic neurons of the ventral nerve cord. unc-129 promoter sequence includes the region from the native Sma I site (2.6 Kb upstream of the start codon) down to the 7th nucleotide before the A of the ATG. This includes a 19 bp 5' UTR (out of 25 bp 5' UTR total). This promoter is a shortened version of the unc-129 promoter. This shortened version drives expression in 9 ventral cord motor neurons that Sieburth et al identified as the DA's. The promoter itself is described in Colavita et al., 1998, although they claim expression in both DA's and DB's. The DA motor neurons form NMJ's in the dorsal nerve cord and receive synaptic inputs in the ventral cord (therefore proteins localized to the ventral cord would be dendritically localized/ postsynaptic). Other features of the expression vector include a "decoy" 5' to the promoter to reduce non-specific expression in the gut (see Fire Lab 1995 Kit documentation for description), the unc-54 3' end including the poly A addition signal, and 3 introns (1 in 5' UTR, 1 just upstream of the unc-54 3' end, and 1 inserted in the unc-54 3' end). These introns help provide more uniform and robust expression, especially if you are expressing a cDNA with no introns as opposed to a gene with introns. Note: this vector can be converted to a vector that fuses GFP, YFP, or CFP onto the C-terminus of the protein as follows: Remove the ~1000 bp (Kpn I or Age I) + (Spe I or BsiW I [expensive, 55 C cutter with 50% activity at 37 C; heat inactivate 80 C] or Apa I) fragment containing the unc-54 3’ control region from this plasmid and replace it with the ~1800 bp like-digested fragment containing 3-intron S65C GFP (see pPD94.81 in Fire Lab plasmids), YFP (see pPD136.64 in Fire Lab plasmids) or CFP (see pPD136.61 in Fire Lab plasmids) + the unc-54 3’ UTR and control region. Note if Spe I is used to cut these Fire Lab vectors, you get 3 bands: 1100, 1800, and 4000 (total size 6.9 Kb). The 1800 bp band is the XFP-containing band. For C-terminal fusions, remember to leave the stop codon off of the upstream protein. For the above-mentioned Fire Lab vectors, the reading frame for the downstream XFP relative to the Kpn I and Age I sites is as follows (triplets are the reading frame codons): Kpn I G GTA CCG GT Age I Alternatively, use Gibson Assembly/ NEBuilder to insert any genetically encoded fluorescent protein at the N- or C-terminus of your protein.
How to cite: KG#244 was a gift from Kenneth Miller (Addgene plasmid # 110927 ; http://n2t.net/addgene:110927 ; RRID:Addgene_110927)
